Addgene plasmid #195533: pAAV-CAG-DIO-VARNAM2-Kv2.1PR
Purpose: Cre-dependent expression of a red fluorescent, negative response-polarity voltage indicator; soma-targeted
Depositing lab: Vincent Pieribone. Depositing organization: John B. Pierce Laboratory. Publication: Dual-polarity voltage imaging of the concurrent dynamics of multiple neuron types. Kannan M, Vasan G, Haziza S, Huang C, Chrapkiewicz R, Luo J, Cardin JA, Schnitzer MJ, Pieribone VA. Science. 2022 Nov 4;378(6619):eabm8797. doi: 10.1126/science.abm8797. Epub 2022 Nov 4. PubMed 36378956.
Backbone
  Vector backbone: pAAV-CAG
  Vector type: Mammalian Expression, AAV, Cre/Lox
Growth in bacteria
  Bacterial resistance: Ampicillin, 100 μg/mL
  Growth temperature: 37°C
  Growth strain: NEB Stable
  Copy number: High Copy
Gene/Insert
  Gene/Insert name: VARNAM2-Kv2.1 proximal restriction sequence
  Species: Synthetic
  Mutation: VARNAM SI linker
  GenBank ID: OM687164
  Promoter: CAG
  Cloning method: Restriction Enzyme; 5′ cloning site AscI (unknown if destroyed); 3′ cloning site NheI (unknown if destroyed)
  Sequencing primers: 5′ CTCTAGAGCCTCTGCTAACC; 3′ GGCCACAACTCCTCATAAAGAGACAG
Terms and licenses: Academic/Nonprofit Terms; Industry Terms: Not Available to Industry
How to cite: pAAV-CAG-DIO-VARNAM2-Kv2.1PR was a gift from Vincent Pieribone (Addgene plasmid # 195533 ; http://n2t.net/addgene:195533 ; RRID:Addgene_195533)
