[The description below was written by a language model from this plasmid's Addgene catalogue record and pLannotate feature annotations shown in this document.]
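Description:
pAAV-CAG-DIO-VARNAM2-Kv2.1PR is an AAV transfer plasmid for Cre-dependent mammalian expression of VARNAM2, a synthetic red fluorescent genetically encoded voltage indicator with negative response polarity, restricted to the neuronal soma. It is built on a pAAV-CAG backbone and propagated in bacteria through a high-copy ColE1/pUC-type origin with ampicillin selection (AmpR); an f1 origin is also present. The annotated 7,361-nt sequence is flagged as a partial NGS result. In it, the downstream AAV2 inverted terminal repeat is detected in full, while the upstream one appears only as short fragments, which may reflect the difficulty of sequencing ITRs rather than their true state.

Between the ITRs, the CAG promoter (CMV enhancer, chicken β-actin promoter and chimeric intron) drives a DIO/FLEx cassette bounded by paired lox2272 and loxP sites in opposing orientations. The coding sequence lies on the antisense strand relative to the promoter, so no functional protein is made until Cre inverts the cassette and then excises one site of each pair, locking it in the sense orientation. Within the inverted region the table identifies mRuby3, the red fluorescent reporter, fused to a fragment of rat Kcnb1 corresponding to the Kv2.1 proximal restriction sequence that confines the sensor to the soma and proximal processes. An unannotated stretch of roughly 700 nt beside mRuby3 presumably holds the voltage-sensing portion of the indicator, though the table does not identify it. The record also notes a "VARNAM SI linker" mutation. A WPRE and bGH polyadenylation signal follow to enhance transcript stability and processing. The construct is intended for packaging into recombinant AAV and voltage imaging in Cre-defined neuron populations, including multi-population recordings alongside indicators of the opposite polarity.
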