Features (pLannotate 1.2.2; 24 found; start..end, strand, type, name):
     12..39      +  repeat_region  AAV2 ITR (fragment): inverted terminal repeat of adeno-associated virus serotype 2 inverted
     68..95      +  repeat_region  AAV2 ITR (fragment): inverted terminal repeat of adeno-associated virus serotype 2 inverted
    134..513     +  enhancer       CMV enhancer: human cytomegalovirus immediate early enhancer
    515..792     +  promoter       chicken β-actin promoter: No description available
    793..1809    +  intron         chimeric intron: chimera between introns from chicken β-actin and rabbit β-globin
   1807..1863    +  CDS            HBB (fragment): HBB_LEPEU - Experimental evidence at protein level: Swiss-Prot protein existence level 1. Involved in oxygen transport from the lung to the various peripheral tissues. From Lepus europaeus (European hare).
   1876..1909    +  protein_bind   lox2272: Cre-mediated recombination occurs in the 8-bp core sequence (GGATACTT). lox2272 sites are compatible with each other, but incompatible with loxP or loxN sites (Lee and Saito, 1988). Cre recombinase
   1910..1959    -  intron         β-globin intron (fragment): internally truncated intron from human β-globin
   1960..1993    +  protein_bind   loxP: Cre-mediated recombination occurs in the 8-bp core sequence (GCATACAT). Cre recombinase
   2003..2278    -  CDS            Kcnb1 (fragment): KCNB1_RAT - Experimental evidence at protein level: Swiss-Prot protein existence level 1. Voltage-gated potassium channel that mediates transmembrane potassium transport in excitable membranes, primarily in the brain, but also in the pancreas and cardiovascular system. Contributes to the regulation of the action potential (AP) repolarization, duration and frequency of repetitive AP firing in neurons, muscle cells and endocrine cells and plays a role in homeostatic attenuation of electrical excitability throughout the brain (PubMed:10024359, PubMed:10618149, PubMed:12451110, PubMed:17379638, Pu
   2279..2968    -  CDS            mRuby3: mRuby3 is a basic (constitutively fluorescent) red fluorescent protein published in 2016, derived from Entacmaea quadricolor. It has low acid sensitivity.
   3667..3700    -  protein_bind   lox2272: Cre-mediated recombination occurs in the 8-bp core sequence (GGATACTT). lox2272 sites are compatible with each other, but incompatible with loxP or loxN sites (Lee and Saito, 1988). Cre recombinase
   3701..3750    -  intron         β-globin intron (fragment): internally truncated intron from human β-globin
   3751..3784    -  protein_bind   loxP: Cre-mediated recombination occurs in the 8-bp core sequence (GCATACAT). Cre recombinase
   3802..4390    +  misc_feature   WPRE: woodchuck hepatitis virus posttranscriptional regulatory element
   4398..4622    +  polyA_signal   bGH poly(A) signal: bovine growth hormone polyadenylation signal
   4624..4764    +  repeat_region  AAV2 ITR: inverted terminal repeat of adeno-associated virus serotype 2 inverted
   4769..4820    -  misc_feature   bom (fragment): basis of mobility region from pBR322
   4839..5294    +  rep_origin     f1 ori (sequence partly withheld): f1 bacteriophage origin of replication; arrow indicates direction of (+) strand synthesis
   5295..5344    -  misc_feature   bom (fragment): basis of mobility region from pBR322
   5446..5481    -  CDS            rop (fragment): Rop protein, which maintains plasmids at low copy number; rop
   5576..5680    +  promoter       AmpR promoter: bla
   5681..6541    +  CDS            AmpR: β-lactamase; bla; confers resistance to ampicillin, carbenicillin, and related antibiotics
   6712..7300    +  rep_origin     ori: high-copy-number ColE1/pMB1/pBR322/pUC origin of replication
>Addgene plasmid #195533 | pAAV-CAG-DIO-VARNAM2-Kv2.1PR | addgene full sequence | sequence record 383242 | Addgene Partial NGS Result
CCTGCAGGCAGCTGCGCGCTCGCTCGCTCACTGAGGCCGCCCGGGCGTCGGGCGACCTTTGGTCGCCCGG
CCTCAGTGAGCGAGCGAGCGCGCAGAGAGGGAGTGGCCAACTCCATCACTAGGGGTTCCTGTCGACATTG
ATTATTGACTAGTTATTAATAGTAATCAATTACGGGGTCATTAGTTCATAGCCCATATATGGAGTTCCGC
GTTACATAACTTACGGTAAATGGCCCGCCTGGCTGACCGCCCAACGACCCCCGCCCATTGACGTCAATAA
TGACGTATGTTCCCATAGTAACGCCAATAGGGACTTTCCATTGACGTCAATGGGTGGAGTATTTACGGTA
AACTGCCCACTTGGCAGTACATCAAGTGTATCATATGCCAAGTACGCCCCCTATTGACGTCAATGACGGT
AAATGGCCCGCCTGGCATTATGCCCAGTACATGACCTTATGGGACTTTCCTACTTGGCAGTACATCTACG
TATTAGTCATCGCTATTACCATGGTCGAGGTGAGCCCCACGTTCTGCTTCACTCTCCCCATCTCCCCCCC
CTCCCCACCCCCAATTTTGTATTTATTTATTTTTTAATTATTTTGTGCAGCGATGGGGGCGGGGGGGGGG
GGGGGGCGCGCGCCAGGCGGGGCGGGGCGGGGCGAGGGGCGGGGCGGGGCGAGGCGGAGAGGTGCGGCGG
CAGCCAATCAGAGCGGCGCGCTCCGAAAGTTTCCTTTTATGGCGAGGCGGCGGCGGCGGCGGCCCTATAA
AAAGCGAAGCGCGCGGCGGGCGGGAGTCGCTGCGCGCTGCCTTCGCCCCGTGCCCCGCTCCGCCGCCGCC
TCGCGCCGCCCGCCCCGGCTCTGACTGACCGCGTTACTCCCACAGGTGAGCGGGCGGGACGGCCCTTCTC
CTCCGGGCTGTAATTAGCGCTTGGTTTAATGACGGCTTGTTTCTTTTCTGTGGCTGCGTGAAAGCCTTGA
GGGGCTCCGGGAGGGCCCTTTGTGCGGGGGGAGCGGCTCGGGGGGTGCGTGCGTGTGTGTGTGCGTGGGG
AGCGCCGCGTGCGGCTCCGCGCTGCCCGGCGGCTGTGAGCGCTGCGGGCGCGGCGCGGGGCTTTGTGCGC
TCCGCAGTGTGCGCGAGGGGAGCGCGGCCGGGGGCGGTGCCCCGCGGTGCGGGGGGGGCTGCGAGGGGAA
CAAAGGCTGCGTGCGGGGTGTGTGCGTGGGGGGGTGAGCAGGGGGTGTGGGCGCGTCGGTCGGGCTGCAA
CCCCCCCTGCACCCCCCTCCCCGAGTTGCTGAGCACGGCCCGGCTTCGGGTGCGGGGCTCCGTACGGGGC
GTGGCGCGGGGCTCGCCGTGCCGGGCGGGGGGTGGCGGCAGGTGGGGGTGCCGGGCGGGGCGGGGCCGCC
TCGGGCCGGGGAGGGCTCGGGGGAGGGGCGCGGCGGCCCCCGGAGCGCCGGCGGCTGTCGAGGCGCGGCG
AGCCGCAGCCATTGCCTTTTATGGTAATCGTGCGAGAGGGCGCAGGGACTTCCTTTGTCCCAAATCTGTG
CGGAGCCGAAATCTGGGAGGCGCCGCCGCACCCCCTCTAGCGGGCGCGGGGCGAAGCGGTGCGGCGCCGG
CAGGAAGGAAATGGGCGGGGAGGGCCTTCGTGCGTCGCCGCGCCGCCGTCCCCTTCTCCCTCTCCAGCCT
CGGGGCTGTCCGCGGGGGGACGGCTGCCTTCGGGGGGGACGGGGCAGGGCGGGGTTCGGCTTCTGGCGTG
TGACCGGCGGCTCTAGAGCCTCTGCTAACCATGTTCATGCCTTCTTCTTTTTCCTACAGCTCCTGGGCAA
CGTGCTGGTTATTGTGCTGTCTCATCATTTTGGCAAAGAATTCGATGACTCCGGAATAACTTCGTATAGG
ATACTTTATACGAAGTTATGCAGAATGGTAGCTGGATTGTAGCTGCTATTAGCAATATGAAACCTCTTAA
TAACTTCGTATAGCATACATTATACGAAGTTATGGCGCGTTAGAATCGAGTAGCCTCGGGGAAATCTGTT
GCGCAAGAGATGAAGCTATCAATAGATGACATACTCCTCATGTCAATCACTCCTTCAGTCCTGGCAGGGA
GGGGAGCCACGGGACTTGGCATACTGGACATCTCAAGCTCTTCGGGAGGCTTAGACTGTGGAGCCATTTC
CTTTGTGTTCAGGATAGGCTGACTTTGCACCTCGTTCTCGTAGCAGAACACGTTGATGTCGATCTGGTCC
AGGGGGATGTACTCGCCCTCGCTGGTGATCCTGCTCTTCTTATACAGCTCGTCCATCCCGCCGCCCAGAT
TAGAGTACTTGGCCACGGCCACCTCTCTCTGCACCACATATGTCTCGTTATCAGACTCCTCGATGCGCTC
CAGCCTGTGGTCCACGGCGTGCACTCCTGGCATCTTGATATTGCCCACTGTCTTCTTGGAGCGGTATGTG
GTCACAAAGTTACAGTGCAGGTGTCCTCCTCCATCCACCTTCAGGGCGATGTCGGTATATCCCCTCAGGC
CTCCGTCTGCAGGGTACATCATCTCTGTATTGGGCTCCCAGCCCTTGGTCTTCTTCTGCATCACTGGGCC
ATTGCTAGGGAAGTTCACGCCCCTCACCTTCACGTTATACACCAGCTCGCCATCCTCCAGAGAGGTGTCC
TGTGTCACGGTCACCACGCCGCCATCCTCGTATCTTGTCACCCTCTCCCAGGTAAAGCCCTCGGGGAAGC
TCTGCTTAAAGAAATCGGGGATGTCGGCTGGATACTTGATGAAGGTCCTGCTGCCGTACATGAAGCTGGT
GGCCAGGATGTCAAAGGCGAAAGGCAGTGGTCCTCCCTCGATCACTTTGATCCTCATTGTCTGCACGCCC
TCGTATGGCCTGCCCTCTCCCTCTCCGGTGCACTTGAACTGGTGCCCATTGACAGACCCTTCCATCACGA
CCTTCATCCGCATATTTTCCTTAATCAGGATGGACTTGAAGATAGTCTCATGGGCAATGAGGCACCCCAT
TCCAAACAGTGGCTTAGCGAGCACATCCAGGATTCCCATGAGAATGGCCTCATTGTCGACGGACAGCACG
CCACTACCAGACCCGAAAGCCCACACGACAGGATAAAACACCCAGAGGATTGACAGGAAGACGAGCAGAC
TGACATAGGAGCTATGGTACTCGGGGCTTTTCTTCAGATCGTCTTTCCAAGTGGCGTTATACATCCCGTA
TGTCAGGACTGCCTGCATCACACATCCAGCGATAAAGTACACCCATTTGAACTTGTGTTCATCCTCGAAG
GCGCCCAGAATACCAAACACGATCATGAAAATGTCTGCGCCGATGACCCAAGAAATCATCACTCCGCCCA
TCTTGGTCATGACGATGAGATCGAGCAGGAGCAGTGGTGTGGTCAGCACCCAGCTAATATATCTTGCGTA
GACCACCTGCCTTTCACCATTCATTGTCAGGTCCTGGTAGTTCACGGCCATTGCATAGTAAGCGGTAGCG
GCGATAGTGCAGATGGCAATGTTGATATAGTATGCGCTCTTCAGCTCTGAAGGCCGAAAGTGCACAGCCA
CTCCAAAAGCAATAGCAGCAGCAGCCATAATAGCAAAGACAATCCACTGTGCAATCATGCCGGTCTCGGT
TTCCACGTCAGCCATGGTGGCCTAGCATAACTTCGTATAAAGTATCCTATACGAAGTTATTTGCCTTAAC
CCAGAAATTATCACTGTTATTCTTTAGAATGGTGCAAAGAATAACTTCGTATAATGTATGCTATACGAAG
TTATGAATTCGATATCTCCGGAATCAACCTCTGGATTACAAAATTTGTGAAAGATTGACTGGTATTCTTA
ACTATGTTGCTCCTTTTACGCTATGTGGATACGCTGCTTTAATGCCTTTGTATCATGCTATTGCTTCCCG
TATGGCTTTCATTTTCTCCTCCTTGTATAAATCCTGGTTGCTGTCTCTTTATGAGGAGTTGTGGCCCGTT
GTCAGGCAACGTGGCGTGGTGTGCACTGTGTTTGCTGACGCAACCCCCACTGGTTGGGGCATTGCCACCA
CCTGTCAGCTCCTTTCCGGGACTTTCGCTTTCCCCCTCCCTATTGCCACGGCGGAACTCATCGCCGCCTG
CCTTGCCCGCTGCTGGACAGGGGCTCGGCTGTTGGGCACTGACAATTCCGTGGTGTTGTCGGGGAAGCTG
ACGTCCTTTCCATGGCTGCTCGCCTGTGTTGCCACCTGGATTCTGCGCGGGACGTCCTTCTGCTACGTCC
CTTCGGCCCTCAATCCAGCGGACCTTCCTTCCCGCGGCCTGCTGCCGGCTCTGCGGCCTCTTCCGCGTCT
TCGCCTTCGCCCTCAGACGAGTCGGATCTCCCTTTGGGCCGCCTCCCCGCCTGGATCCTGTGCCTTCTAG
TTGCCAGCCATCTGTTGTTTGCCCCTCCCCCGTGCCTTCCTTGACCCTGGAAGGTGCCACTCCCACTGTC
CTTTCCTAATAAAATGAGGAAATTGCATCGCATTGTCTGAGTAGGTGTCATTCTATTCTGGGGGGTGGGG
TGGGGCAGGACAGCAAGGGGGAGGATTGGGAAGACAATAGCAGGCATGCTGGGGATGCGGTGGGCTCTAT
GGCAGGAACCCCTAGTGATGGAGTTGGCCACTCCCTCTCTGCGCGCTCGCTCGCTCACTGAGGCCGGGCG
ACCAAAGGTCGCCCGACGCCCGGGCTTTGCCCGGGCGGCCTCAGTGAGCGAGCGAGCGCGCAGCTGCCTG
CAGGGGCGCCTGATGCGGTATTTTCTCCTTACGCATCTGTGCGGTATTTCACACCGCATA
[95 nt withheld, positions 4821-4915]
T
[46 nt withheld, positions 4917-4962]
C
[141 nt withheld, positions 4964-5104]
CCTTTGACGTTGGAGTCCACGTTCTTT
[37 nt withheld, positions 5132-5168]
ACTCTATCTCGGGCTATTCTTTTGATTTATAAGGGATTTTGCCGATTTCGGTCTATTGGTTAAAAAATGA
GCTGATTTAACAAAAATTTAACGCGAATTTTAACAAAATATTAACGTTTACAATTTTATGGTGCACTCTC
AGTACAATCTGCTCTGATGCCGCATAGTTAAGCCAGCCCCGACACCCGCCAACACCCGCTGACGCGCCCT
GACGGGCTTGTCTGCTCCCGGCATCCGCTTACAGACAAGCTGTGACCGTCTCCGGGAGCTGCATGTGTCA
GAGGTTTTCACCGTCATCACCGAAACGCGCGAGACGAAAGGGCCTCGTGATACGCCTATTTTTATAGGTT
AATGTCATGATAATAATGGTTTCTTAGACGTCAGGTGGCACTTTTCGGGGAAATGTGCGCGGAACCCCTA
TTTGTTTATTTTTCTAAATACATTCAAATATGTATCCGCTCATGAGACAATAACCCTGATAAATGCTTCA
ATAATATTGAAAAAGGAAGAGTATGAGTATTCAACATTTCCGTGTCGCCCTTATTCCCTTTTTTGCGGCA
TTTTGCCTTCCTGTTTTTGCTCACCCAGAAACGCTGGTGAAAGTAAAAGATGCTGAAGATCAGTTGGGTG
CACGAGTGGGTTACATCGAACTGGATCTCAACAGCGGTAAGATCCTTGAGAGTTTTCGCCCCGAAGAACG
TTTTCCAATGATGAGCACTTTTAAAGTTCTGCTATGTGGCGCGGTATTATCCCGTATTGACGCCGGGCAA
GAGCAACTCGGTCGCCGCATACACTATTCTCAGAATGACTTGGTTGAGTACTCACCAGTCACAGAAAAGC
ATCTTACGGATGGCATGACAGTAAGAGAATTATGCAGTGCTGCCATAACCATGAGTGATAACACTGCGGC
CAACTTACTTCTGACAACGATCGGAGGACCGAAGGAGCTAACCGCTTTTTTGCACAACATGGGGGATCAT
GTAACTCGCCTTGATCGTTGGGAACCGGAGCTGAATGAAGCCATACCAAACGACGAGCGTGACACCACGA
TGCCTGTAGCAATGGCAACAACGTTGCGCAAACTATTAACTGGCGAACTACTTACTCTAGCTTCCCGGCA
ACAATTAATAGACTGGATGGAGGCGGATAAAGTTGCAGGACCACTTCTGCGCTCGGCCCTTCCGGCTGGC
TGGTTTATTGCTGATAAATCTGGAGCCGGTGAGCGTGGGTCTCGCGGTATCATTGCAGCACTGGGGCCAG
ATGGTAAGCCCTCCCGTATCGTAGTTATCTACACGACGGGGAGTCAGGCAACTATGGATGAACGAAATAG
ACAGATCGCTGAGATAGGTGCCTCACTGATTAAGCATTGGTAACTGTCAGACCAAGTTTACTCATATATA
CTTTAGATTGATTTAAAACTTCATTTTTAATTTAAAAGGATCTAGGTGAAGATCCTTTTTGATAATCTCA
TGACCAAAATCCCTTAACGTGAGTTTTCGTTCCACTGAGCGTCAGACCCCGTAGAAAAGATCAAAGGATC
TTCTTGAGATCCTTTTTTTCTGCGCGTAATCTGCTGCTTGCAAACAAAAAAACCACCGCTACCAGCGGTG
GTTTGTTTGCCGGATCAAGAGCTACCAACTCTTTTTCCGAAGGTAACTGGCTTCAGCAGAGCGCAGATAC
CAAATACTGTTCTTCTAGTGTAGCCGTAGTTAGGCCACCACTTCAAGAACTCTGTAGCACCGCCTACATA
CCTCGCTCTGCTAATCCTGTTACCAGTGGCTGCTGCCAGTGGCGATAAGTCGTGTCTTACCGGGTTGGAC
TCAAGACGATAGTTACCGGATAAGGCGCAGCGGTCGGGCTGAACGGGGGGTTCGTGCACACAGCCCAGCT
TGGAGCGAACGACCTACACCGAACTGAGATACCTACAGCGTGAGCTATGAGAAAGCGCCACGCTTCCCGA
AGGGAGAAAGGCGGACAGGTATCCGGTAAGCGGCAGGGTCGGAACAGGAGAGCGCACGAGGGAGCTTCCA
GGGGGAAACGCCTGGTATCTTTATAGTCCTGTCGGGTTTCGCCACCTCTGACTTGAGCGTCGATTTTTGT
GATGCTCGTCAGGGGGGCGGAGCCTATGGAAAAACGCCAGCAACGCGGCCTTTTTACGGTTCCTGGCCTT
TTGCTGGCCTTTTGCTCACATGT
